Addgene plasmid #113384: KAT6B-Tol2
Purpose: evaluate FOXA1 DIV motif enhancer activity near 50 kb of KAT6B gene
Depositing lab: Ralf Jauch. Depositing organization: Guangzhou Institute of Biomedicine and Health (GIBH), Chinese Academy of Sciences. Publication: DNA-mediated dimerization on a compact sequence signature controls enhancer engagement and regulation by FOXA1. Wang X, Srivastava Y, Jankowski A, Malik V, Wei Y, Del Rosario RC, Cojocaru V, Prabhakar S, Jauch R. Nucleic Acids Res. 2018 Jun 20;46(11):5470-5486. doi: 10.1093/nar/gky259. PubMed 29669022.
Backbone
  Vector backbone: Tol2 reporter vector
  Vector type: Tol2 reporter
Growth in bacteria
  Bacterial resistance: Ampicillin, 100 μg/mL
  Growth temperature: 37°C
  Growth strain: DH5alpha
  Copy number: High Copy
Gene/Insert
  Gene/Insert name: KAT6B-enhancer
  Species: H. sapiens (human)
  Entrez Gene: KAT6B (a.k.a. GTPTS, MORF, MOZ2, MYST4, ZC2HC6B, qkf, querkopf)
  Cloning method: Restriction Enzyme; 5′ cloning site unknown (unknown if destroyed)
Terms and licenses: Academic/Nonprofit Terms; Industry Terms: Not Available to Industry
How to cite: KAT6B-Tol2 was a gift from Ralf Jauch (Addgene plasmid # 113384 ; http://n2t.net/addgene:113384 ; RRID:Addgene_113384)
