[The description below was written by a language model from this plasmid's Addgene catalogue record.]
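Description:
KAT6B-Tol2 is an enhancer-reporter plasmid built on a Tol2 reporter vector backbone. It carries a human genomic fragment, recorded as the KAT6B-enhancer, taken from a region within roughly 50 kb of the KAT6B gene (also known as MORF, MYST4 or querkopf). The plasmid is maintained in E. coli as a high-copy construct under ampicillin selection. The record does not name the origin of replication, and no feature table is provided, so the exact layout of the backbone cannot be confirmed from the available information.

The stated purpose is to evaluate the enhancer activity of a FOXA1 "DIV" motif, a compact DNA sequence signature on which the pioneer transcription factor FOXA1 dimerises. In vectors of this general type, the candidate regulatory fragment is placed next to a reporter cassette, and the whole unit is flanked by the terminal repeats of the Tol2 transposon. When Tol2 transposase is supplied, the cassette can integrate into the host genome, allowing enhancer-driven reporter expression to be read out in a chromosomal context. The record does not state which reporter gene, minimal promoter or host system is used here, nor the size or coordinates of the enhancer fragment. The insert was introduced by restriction enzyme cloning, but the cloning sites are not recorded. The construct is suited to testing whether this KAT6B-proximal element, and the FOXA1 DIV site within it, can drive transcription.
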