>Addgene plasmid #113384 | KAT6B-Tol2 | addgene partial sequence | sequence record 223663 | Addgene Partial NGS Result
AACTATCAGTAAAACAAAATACTTAATGTACTTACCTCAATATGCTTCCTTAGGTTTGATGGCGAACTTT
TGAAGGCCGATATTTCTTTATTAAGCGGGAGACAGAGGACACATTTCATCTTGAATGAATCTTTATTTAC
ACCACTTAAAGAAAAGAATTCGCGAAGATACGGCCACGGGTGCTCTTGATCCTGTGGCTGATTTTGGACT
GTGCTGCTCGCAGCTGCTGATGAATCACATACTTCCTCCATTTTCTTCCACTGATTGACTGTTATAATTT
CCCTAATTTCCAGGTCAAGGTGCTGTGCATTGTGGTAATAGATGTGACATGACGTCACTTCCAAAGGACC
AATGAACATGTCTGACCAATTTCATATAATGTGAAAACGATTTTCATAGGCAGAATAAATAACATTTAAA
TTAAACTGGGCATCAGCGCAATTCAATTGGTTTGGTAATAGCAAGGGAAAATAGAATGAAGTGATCTCCA
AAAAATAAGTACTTTTTGACTGTAAATAAAATTGTAAGGAGTAAAAAGTACTTTTTTTTCTAAAAAAATG
TAATTAAGTAAAAGTAAAAGTATTGATTTTTAATTGTACTCAAGTAAAGTAAAAATCCCCAAAAATAATA
CTTAAGTACAGTAATCAAGTAAAATTACTCAAGTACTTTACACCTCTGGGCCCAATTCGCCCTATAGTGA
GTCGTATTACAATTCACTGGCCGTCGTTTTACAACGTCGTGACTGGGAAAACCCTGGCGTTACCCAACTT
AATCGCCTTGCAGCACATCCCCCTTTCGCCAGCTGGCGTAATAGCGAAGAGGCCCGCACCGATCGCCCTT
CCCAACAGTTGCGCAGCCTGAATGGCGAATGG
[124 nt withheld, positions 873-996]
C
[91 nt withheld, positions 998-1088]
A
[49 nt withheld, positions 1090-1138]
CCTTTGACGTTGGAGTCCACGTTCTTT
[37 nt withheld, positions 1166-1202]
ACCCTATCTCGGTCTATTCTTTTGATTTATAAGGGATTTTGCCGATTTCGGCCTATTGGTTAAAAAATGA
GCTGATTTAACAAAAATTTAACGCGAATTTTAACAAAATATTAACGCTTACAATTTCCTGATGCGGTATT
TTCTCCTTACGCATCTGTGCGGTATTTCACACCGCATCAGGTGGCACTTTTCGGGGAAATGTGCGCGGAA
CCCCTATTTGTTTATTTTTCTAAATACATTCAAATATGTATCCGCTCATGAGACAATAACCCTGATAAAT
GCTTCAATAATATTGAAAAAGGAAGAGTATGAGTATTCAACATTTCCGTGTCGCCCTTATTCCCTTTTTT
GCGGCATTTTGCCTTCCTGTTTTTGCTCACCCAGAAACGCTGGTGAAAGTAAAAGATGCTGAAGATCAGT
TGGGTGCACGAGTGGGTTACATCGAACTGGATCTCAACAGCGGTAAGATCCTTGAGAGTTTTCGCCCCGA
AGAACGTTTTCCAATGATGAGCACTTTTAAAGTTCTGCTATGTGGCGCGGTATTATCCCGTATTGACGCC
GGGCAAGAGCAACTCGGTCGCCGCATACACTATTCTCAGAATGACTTGGTTGAGTACTCACCAGTCACAG
AAAAGCATCTTACGGATGGCATGACAGTAAGAGAATTATGCAGTGCTGCCATAACCATGAGTGATAACAC
TGCGGCCAACTTACTTCTGACAACGATCGGAGGACCGAAGGAGCTAACCGCTTTTTTGCACAACATGGGG
GATCATGTAACTCGCCTTGATCGTTGGGAACCGGAGCTGAATGAAGCCATACCAAACGACGAGCGTGACA
CCACGATGCCTGTAGCAATGGCAACAACGTTGCGCAAACTATTAACTGGCGAACTACTTACTCTAGCTTC
CCGGCAACAATTAATAGACTGGATGGAGGCGGATAAAGTTGCAGGACCACTTCTGCGCTCGGCCCTTCCG
GCTGGCTGGTTTATTGCTGATAAATCTGGAGCCGGTGAGCGTGGGTCTCGCGGTATCATTGCAGCACTGG
GGCCAGATGGTAAGCCCTCCCGTATCGTAGTTATCTACACGACGGGGAGTCAGGCAACTATGGATGAACG
AAATAGACAGATCGCTGAGATAGGTGCCTCACTGATTAAGCATTGGTAACTGTCAGACCAAGTTTACTCA
TATATACTTTAGATTGATTTAAAACTTCATTTTTAATTTAAAAGGATCTAGGTGAAGATCCTTTTTGATA
ATCTCATGACCAAAATCCCTTAACGTGAGTTTTCGTTCCACTGAGCGTCAGACCCCGTAGAAAAGATCAA
AGGATCTTCTTGAGATCCTTTTTTTCTGCGCGTAATCTGCTGCTTGCAAACAAAAAAACCACCGCTACCA
GCGGTGGTTTGTTTGCCGGATCAAGAGCTACCAACTCTTTTTCCGAAGGTAACTGGCTTCAGCAGAGCGC
AGATACCAAATACTGTTCTTCTAGTGTAGCCGTAGTTAGGCCACCACTTCAAGAACTCTGTAGCACCGCC
TACATACCTCGCTCTGCTAATCCTGTTACCAGTGGCTGCTGCCAGTGGCGATAAGTCGTGTCTTACCGGG
TTGGACTCAAGACGATAGTTACCGGATAAGGCGCAGCGGTCGGGCTGAACGGGGGGTTCGTGCACACAGC
CCAGCTTGGAGCGAACGACCTACACCGAACTGAGATACCTACAGCGTGAGCTATGAGAAAGCGCCACGCT
TCCCGAAGGGAGAAAGGCGGACAGGTATCCGGTAAGCGGCAGGGTCGGAACAGGAGAGCGCACGAGGGAG
CTTCCAGGGGGAAACGCCTGGTATCTTTATAGTCCTGTCGGGTTTCGCCACCTCTGACTTGAGCGTCGAT
TTTTGTGATGCTCGTCAGGGGGGCGGAGCCTATGGAAAAACGCCAGCAACGCGGCCTTTTTACGGTTCCT
GGCCTTTTGCTGGCCTTTTGCTCACATGTTCTTTCCTGCGTTATCCCCTGATTCTGTGGATAACCGTATT
ACCGCCTTTGAGTGAGCTGATACCGCTCGCCGCAGCCGAACGACCGAGCGCAGCGAGTCAGTGAGCGAGG
AAGCGGAAGAGCGCCCAATACGCAAACCGCCTCTCCCCGCGCGTTGGCCGATTCATTAATGCAGCTGGCA
CGACAGGTTTCCCGACTGGAAAGCGGGCAGTGAGCGCAACGCAATTAATGTGAGTTAGCTCACTCATTAG
GCACCCCAGGCTTTACACTTTATGCTTCCGGCTCGTATGTTGTGTGGAATTGTGAGCGGATAACAATTTC
ACACAGGAAACAGCTATGACCATGATTACGCCAAGCTATTTAGGTGACACTATAGAATACTCAAGCTATG
CATCCAACGCGTTGGGAGCTCTCCCATATGGTCGAGCAGAGGTGTAAAAAGTACTCAAAAATTTTACTCA
AGTGAAAGTACAAGTACTTAGGGAAAATTTTACTCAATTAAAAGTAAAAGTATCTGGCTAGAATCTTACT
TGAGTAAAAGTAAAAAAGTACTCCATTAAAATTGTACTTGAGTATTAAGGAAGTAAAAGTAAAAGCAAGA
AAGAAAACTAGAGATTCTTGTTTAAGCTTTTAATCTCAAAAAACATTAAATGAAATGCATACAAGGTTTT
ATCCTGCTTTAGAACTGTTTGTATTTAATTATCAAACTATAAGACAGACAATCTAATGCCAGTACACGCT
ACTCAAAGTTGTAAAACCTCAGATTTAACTTCAGTAGAAGCTGATTCTCAAAATTGTTAGTGTCAAGCCT
AGCTCTTTTGGGGCTGAAAAGCAATCCTGCAGTCGACGTCGGCCATAGCGGCCGCGGAACCTTTCAAGGT
CAGGGGAGATAATTTTTTACTGTATGTACTGCTGCATCTTCACACAAATTATCATCTGAAAAGCCTTCTC
AGATTTGACAAATGAAGTCTCTTTTCATTCCCAGGAGGAACTTGTTAAACCAATGAAGTTCAAAATTCTA
ATTCCTGTTCCTTTCTAGTGTGCACCACTTTATTCATCTTGAATAAACATACAACCTCAAGCATCCTACA
AGGCAAATAGATTCCTTTTTAATTAGTGGCTCTATACACAGAGTTTTATCATCATGAAATTTATAAACCA
GGAAGGGAACAAATATTTACACTTGCAACTTCATGTCAACATTGCCTACTATTTGAAGAGCTCTGAAATT
GTAAATGTATCACCCCCTCCTTCTTCCCCCACTCCCCACCCCTGCCGGCTTTTAAACTATGGCAGTAGAA
AAATAGGTTTCAACTTTCTAGGAGCACATCTCTCCTATGTGGGGAATGTGGCAGATTCTTTATATAAGTG
CTCTTTCTTTGTGACTGGCATTACTTTTTTTTCTCACAAAGATTTGTTTCAGAAGCTAATCTTCATTTTT
TTGGTTGTTGCTTTTTGTAGTACTATTTCTAAGGCATCTCCAAGTAGAAAGGCAAAATTTTATTTTGAGA
AGTTACTGCTTTCATAGTTACACAGAATTATTTCTCAATTTAAGTAGGCCTTTTATTCCAGGACAAAATT
AAGCCAGTCAGAAGGTTTCTGGGCGCGGATCCCCCAGTGACGTAGGAAGTCCATCCATTCACAGCGCTTC
TATAAAGGCGCCAGCTGAGGCGCCTACTACTCCAACCGCGACTGCAGCGAGCAACTCCATGGTGAGCAAG
GGCGAGGAGCTGTTCACCGGGGTGGTGCCCATCCTGGTCGAGCTGGACGGCGACGTAAACGGCCACAAGT
TCAGCGTGTCCGGCGAGGGCGAGGGCGATGCCACCTACGGCAAGCTGACCCTGAAGTTCATCTGCACCAC
CGGCAAGCTGCCCGTGCCCTGGCCCACCCTCGTGACCACCCTGACCTACGGCGTGCAGTGCTTCAGCCGC
TACCCCGACCACATGAAGCAGCACGACTTCTTCAAGTCCGCCATGCCCGAAGGCTACGTCCAGGAGCGCA
CCATCTTCTTCAAGGACGACGGCAACTACAAGACCCGCGCCGAGGTGAAGTTCGAGGGCGACACCCTGGT
GAACCGCATCGAGCTGAAGGGCATCGACTTCAAGGAGGACGGCAACATCCTGGGGCACAAGCTGGAGTAC
AACTACAACAGCCACAACGTCTATATCATGGCCGACAAGCAGAAGAACGGCATCAAGGTGAACTTCAAGA
TCCGCCACAACATCGAGGACGGCAGCGTGCAGCTCGCCGACCACTACCAGCAGAACACCCCCATCGGCGA
CGGCCCCGTGCTGCTGCCCGACAACCACTACCTGAGCACCCAGTCCGCCCTGAGCAAAGACCCCAACGAG
AAGCGCGATCACATGGTCCTGCTGGAGTTCGTGACCGCCGCCGGGATCACTCTCGGCATGGACGAGCTGT
ACAAGTAAAGCGGCCGCGACTCTAGATCATAATCAGCCATACCACATTTGTAGAGGTTTTACTTGCTTTA
AAAAACCTCCCACACCTCCCCCTGAACCTGAAACATAAAATGAATGCAATTGTTGTTGTTAACTTGTTTA
TTGCAGCTTATAATGGTTACAAATAAAGCAATAGCATCACAAATTTCACAAATAAAGCATTTTTTTCACT
GCATTCTAGTTGTGGTTTGTCCAAACTCATCAATGTATCTTAAGGCGTAAATTGTAAGCGTTAATCCTAC
TACACATATAAAAGGCGCGCCATCAACGTCAAAACATGCACACCCAAAAAA
